Addgene plasmid #133570: PB CAG-F-3xSV40pA-F-td-sfGFP
Purpose: CAG tdGFP FLP/FRT reporter piggyBac transposon (3x SV40pA stop)
Depositing lab: Mario Capecchi. Depositing organization: University of Utah.
Backbone
  Vector backbone: Custom
  Vector type: Mammalian Expression ; FLP/FRT
Growth in bacteria
  Bacterial resistance: Ampicillin, 100 μg/mL
  Growth temperature: 30°C
  Growth strain: DH10B
  Copy number: High Copy
Gene/Insert
  Gene/Insert name: Tandem dimer superfolder GFP
  Species: Synthetic
Resource information
  A portion of this plasmid was derived from a plasmid made by: piggyBac ITR's were synthesized from sequences in the NCBI database. CAG promoter is from pCAGGS obtained from BCCM/LMBP. SV40 pA is from Clontech. sfGFP is from Sandia Biotech. WPRE is from Miguel Ramalho-Santos. Backbone is from Stratagene.
Terms and licenses: Academic/Nonprofit Terms; Industry Terms: Not Available to Industry
Depositor comments: When utilized in a reporter knocked in into a genomic locus, this stop cassette leaked in vivo.
How to cite: PB CAG-F-3xSV40pA-F-td-sfGFP was a gift from Mario Capecchi (Addgene plasmid # 133570 ; http://n2t.net/addgene:133570 ; RRID:Addgene_133570)
