[The description below was written by a language model from this plasmid's Addgene catalogue record and pLannotate feature annotations shown in this document.]
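Description:
PB CAG-F-3xSV40pA-F-td-sfGFP is a mammalian expression plasmid that carries a FLP-dependent fluorescent reporter inside a piggyBac transposon. It is built on a custom, pBluescript-type backbone, as reflected in the lac promoter/operator, lacZα remnant, T3 and T7 promoters and f1 ori. It is propagated in E. coli from a high-copy ColE1/pUC origin under ampicillin selection (AmpR). The piggyBac inverted terminal repeats are recorded as synthesized elements but are not annotated in the feature table. A small baculovirus-derived fragment downstream of the cassette may reflect piggyBac-flanking sequence, though the record does not confirm this. With piggyBac transposase supplied separately, these repeats should allow the reporter cassette to integrate into the host genome.

The reporter is driven by the strong, ubiquitous CAG promoter, made up of the CMV enhancer, chicken β-actin promoter and a chimeric intron. Immediately downstream is a stop cassette of three tandem SV40 polyadenylation signals, flanked by two minimal FRT sites in the same orientation. This terminates transcription before the coding sequence. FLP recombinase excises the stop cassette and leaves a single FRT, so CAG then drives a tandem dimer of superfolder GFP, annotated as two consecutive sfGFP reading frames. A WPRE after the coding sequence enhances transcript stability and expression, and a bGH poly(A) signal terminates the message.

The construct serves as a green fluorescent readout of FLP activity, for example to mark cells that have expressed FLP. The depositor cautions that this triple-SV40pA stop cassette leaked in vivo when used in a reporter knocked into a genomic locus, so some FLP-independent background fluorescence may occur.
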