Features (pLannotate 1.2.2; 29 found; start..end, strand, type, name):
    123..502     +  enhancer       CMV enhancer: human cytomegalovirus immediate early enhancer
    504..781     +  promoter       chicken β-actin promoter: No description available
    782..1798    +  intron         chimeric intron: chimera between introns from chicken β-actin and rabbit β-globin
   1858..1891    -  protein_bind   FRT (minimal): supports FLP-mediated excision but not integration (Turan and Bode, 2011) FLP recombinase from the Saccharomyces cerevisiae 2μ plasmid
   1892..1917    +  misc_feature   MCS (fragment): pBluescript multiple cloning site
   1917..1999    +  CDS            large T antigen (fragment): large T antigen from SV40 (simian virus 40)
   2022..2143    +  polyA_signal   SV40 poly(A) signal: SV40 polyadenylation signal
   2150..2232    +  CDS            large T antigen (fragment): large T antigen from SV40 (simian virus 40)
   2255..2376    +  polyA_signal   SV40 poly(A) signal: SV40 polyadenylation signal
   2383..2465    +  CDS            large T antigen (fragment): large T antigen from SV40 (simian virus 40)
   2488..2609    +  polyA_signal   SV40 poly(A) signal: SV40 polyadenylation signal
   2632..2665    -  protein_bind   FRT (minimal): supports FLP-mediated excision but not integration (Turan and Bode, 2011) FLP recombinase from the Saccharomyces cerevisiae 2μ plasmid
   2674..3387    +  CDS            Superfolder GFP: Superfolder GFP is a basic (constitutively fluorescent) green fluorescent protein published in 2005, derived from Aequorea victoria. It is reported to be a very rapidly-maturing weak dimer.
   3418..4131    +  CDS            Superfolder GFP: Superfolder GFP is a basic (constitutively fluorescent) green fluorescent protein published in 2005, derived from Aequorea victoria. It is reported to be a very rapidly-maturing weak dimer.
   4143..4727    +  misc_feature   WPRE: woodchuck hepatitis virus posttranscriptional regulatory element
   4772..4996    +  polyA_signal   bGH poly(A) signal: bovine growth hormone polyadenylation signal
   5000..5021    +  promoter       SV40 promoter (fragment): SV40 enhancer and early promoter
   5385..5462    +  CDS            FP (fragment): FP25_NPVAC - Experimental evidence at protein level: Swiss-Prot protein existence level 1. From Autographa californica nuclear polyhedrosis virus (AcMNPV).
   5472..5490    -  promoter       T7 promoter: promoter for bacteriophage T7 RNA polymerase
   5493..5650    +  CDS            lacZα (fragment): LacZα fragment of β-galactosidase; lacZ fragment
   5682..6110    -  rep_origin     f1 ori (sequence partly withheld): f1 bacteriophage origin of replication; arrow indicates direction of (+) strand synthesis
   6137..6241    +  promoter       AmpR promoter: bla
   6242..7102    +  CDS            AmpR: β-lactamase; bla; confers resistance to ampicillin, carbenicillin, and related antibiotics
   7273..7861    +  rep_origin     ori: high-copy-number ColE1/pMB1/pBR322/pUC origin of replication
   8044..8136    +  CDS            lacI (fragment): lac repressor; lacI; The lac repressor binds to the lac operator to inhibit transcription in E. coli. This inhibition can be relieved by adding lactose or isopropyl-β-D-thiogalactopyranoside (IPTG).
   8149..8170    +  protein_bind   CAP binding site: CAP binding activates transcription in the presence of cAMP. E. coli catabolite activator protein
   8185..8215    +  promoter       lac promoter: promoter for the E. coli lac operon
   8223..8239    +  protein_bind   lac operator: The lac repressor binds to the lac operator to inhibit transcription in E. coli. This inhibition can be relieved by adding lactose or isopropyl-β-D-thiogalactopyranoside (IPTG). lac repressor encoded by lacI
   8284..8302    +  promoter       T3 promoter: promoter for bacteriophage T3 RNA polymerase
>Addgene plasmid #133570 | PB CAG-F-3xSV40pA-F-td-sfGFP | addgene full sequence | sequence record 274033 | Addgene NGS Result
TCTCTTTTACAAAAATAAACTTATTTTGTACTTTAAAAACAGTCATGTTGTATTATAAAATAAGTAATTA
GCTTAACCTATACATAATAGAAACAAATTATACTTATTAACCGGTCATGGTCGACATTGATTATTGACTA
GTTATTAATAGTAATCAATTACGGGGTCATTAGTTCATAGCCCATATATGGAGTTCCGCGTTACATAACT
TACGGTAAATGGCCCGCCTGGCTGACCGCCCAACGACCCCCGCCCATTGACGTCAATAATGACGTATGTT
CCCATAGTAACGCCAATAGGGACTTTCCATTGACGTCAATGGGTGGAGTATTTACGGTAAACTGCCCACT
TGGCAGTACATCAAGTGTATCATATGCCAAGTACGCCCCCTATTGACGTCAATGACGGTAAATGGCCCGC
CTGGCATTATGCCCAGTACATGACCTTATGGGACTTTCCTACTTGGCAGTACATCTACGTATTAGTCATC
GCTATTACCATGGTCGAGGTGAGCCCCACGTTCTGCTTCACTCTCCCCATCTCCCCCCCCTCCCCACCCC
CAATTTTGTATTTATTTATTTTTTAATTATTTTGTGCAGCGATGGGGGCGGGGGGGGGGGGGGGGCGCGC
GCCGGGGGGGGGGGGGGGGGGGGGGGGGGGGGGGGGGGSGRGGCGGAGAGGTGCGGCGGCAGCCAATCAG
AGCGGCGCGCTCCGAAAGTTTCCTTTTATGGCGAGGCGGCGGCGGCGGCGGCCCTATAAAAAGCGAAGCG
CGCGGCGGGCGGGAGTCGCTGCGCGCTGCCTTCGCCCCGTGCCCCGCTCCGCCGCCGCCTCGCGCCGCCC
GCCCCGGCTCTGACTGACCGCGTTACTCCCACAGGTGAGCGGGCGGGACGGCCCTTCTCCTCCGGGCTGT
AATTAGCGCTTGGTTTAATGACGGCTTGTTTCTTTTCTGTGGCTGCGTGAAAGCCTTGAGGGGCTCCGGG
AGGGCCCTTTGTGCGGGGGGAGCGGCTCGGGGGGTGCGTGCGTGTGTGTGTGCGTGGGGAGCGCCGCGTG
CGGCTCCGCGCTGCCCGGCGGCTGTGAGCGCTGCGGGCGCGGCGCGGGGCTTTGTGCGCTCCGCAGTGTG
CGCGAGGGGAGCGCGGCCGGGGGCGGTGCCCCGCGGTGCGGGGGGGGCTGCGAGGGGAACAAAGGCTGCG
TGCGGGGTGTGTGCGTGGGGGGGTGAGCAGGGGGTGTGGGCGCGTCGGTCGGGCTGCAACCCCCCCTGCA
CCCCCCTCCCCGAGTTGCTGAGCACGGCCCGGCTTCGGGTGCGGGGCTCCGTACGGGGCGTGGCGCGGGG
CTCGCCGTGCCGGGCGGGGGGTGGCGGCAGGTGGGGGTGCCGGGCGGGGCGGGGCCGCCTCGGGCCGGGG
RGGGCTCGGGGGRGGGGCGCGGCGGCCCCCGGAGCGCCGGCGGCTGTCGAGGCGCGGCGAGCCGCAGCCA
TTGCCTTTTATGGTAATCGTGCGAGAGGGCGCAGGGACTTCCTTTGTCCCAAATCTGTGCGGAGCCGAAA
TCTGGGAGGCGCCGCCGCACCCCCTCTAGCGGGCGCGGGGCGAAGCGGTGCGGCGCCGGCAGGAAGGAAA
TGGGCGGGGAGGGCCTTCGTGCGTCGCCGCGCCGCCGTCCCCTTCTCCCTCTCCAGCCTCGGGGCTGTCC
GCGGGGGGACGGCTGCCTTCGGGGGGGACGGGGCAGGGCGGGGTTCGGCTTCTGGCGTGTGACCGGCGGC
TCTAGAGCCTCTGCTAACCATGTTCATGCCTTCTTCTTTTTCCTACAGCTCCTGGGCAACGTGCTGGTTA
TTGTGCTGTCTCATCATTTTGGCAAAGAATTGCTAGCGAAGTTCCTATACTTTCTAGAGAATAGGAACTT
CCCACCGCGGTGGCGGCCGCTCTAGAATCATAATCAGCCATACCACATTTGTAGAGGTTTTACTTGCTTT
AAAAAACCTCCCACACCTCCCCCTGAACCTGAAACATAAAATGAATGCAATTGTTGTTGTTAACTTGTTT
ATTGCAGCTTATAATGGTTACAAATAAAGCAATAGCATCACAAATTTCACAAATAAAGCATTTTTTTCAC
TGCATTCTAGTTGTGGTTTGTCCAAACTCATCAATGTATCTTAACTAGAATCATAATCAGCCATACCACA
TTTGTAGAGGTTTTACTTGCTTTAAAAAACCTCCCACACCTCCCCCTGAACCTGAAACATAAAATGAATG
CAATTGTTGTTGTTAACTTGTTTATTGCAGCTTATAATGGTTACAAATAAAGCAATAGCATCACAAATTT
CACAAATAAAGCATTTTTTTCACTGCATTCTAGTTGTGGTTTGTCCAAACTCATCAATGTATCTTAACTA
GAATCATAATCAGCCATACCACATTTGTAGAGGTTTTACTTGCTTTAAAAAACCTCCCACACCTCCCCCT
GAACCTGAAACATAAAATGAATGCAATTGTTGTTGTTAACTTGTTTATTGCAGCTTATAATGGTTACAAA
TAAAGCAATAGCATCACAAATTTCACAAATAAAGCATTTTTTTCACTGCATTCTAGTTGTGGTTTGTCCA
AACTCATCAATGTATCTTAACTAGTGGATCTCATGCCTAGGGAAGTTCCTATACTTTCTAGAGAATAGGA
ACTTCGGCGCGCCATGAGCAAAGGAGAAGAACTTTTCACTGGAGTTGTCCCAATTCTTGTTGAATTAGAT
GGTGATGTTAATGGGCACAAATTTTCTGTCCGTGGAGAGGGTGAAGGTGATGCTACAAACGGAAAACTCA
CCCTTAAATTTATTTGCACTACTGGAAAACTACCTGTTCCGTGGCCAACACTTGTCACTACTCTGACCTA
TGGTGTTCAATGCTTTTCCCGTTATCCGGATCACATGAAACGGCATGACTTTTTCAAGAGTGCCATGCCC
GAAGGTTATGTACAGGAACGCACTATATCTTTCAAAGATGACGGGACCTACAAGACGCGTGCTGAAGTCA
AGTTTGAAGGTGATACCCTTGTTAATCGTATCGAGTTAAAGGGTATTGATTTTAAAGAAGATGGAAACAT
TCTTGGACACAAACTCGAATACAACTTTAACTCACACAATGTATACATCACGGCAGACAAACAAAAGAAT
GGAATCAAAGCTAACTTCAAAATTCGCCACAACGTTGAAGATGGTTCCGTTCAACTAGCAGACCATTATC
AACAAAATACTCCAATTGGCGATGGCCCTGTCCTTTTACCAGACAACCATTACCTGTCGACACAATCTGT
CCTTTCGAAAGATCCCAACGAAAAGCGTGACCACATGGTCCTTCTTGAGTTTGTAACTGCTGCTGGGATT
ACACATGGCATGGATGAGCTCTACAAAGGTTCTGCTGGATCTGCAGCAGGATCTGGTATGAGCAAAGGAG
AAGAACTTTTCACTGGAGTTGTCCCAATTCTTGTTGAATTAGATGGTGATGTTAATGGGCACAAATTTTC
TGTCCGTGGAGAGGGTGAAGGTGATGCTACAAACGGAAAACTCACCCTTAAATTTATTTGCACTACTGGA
AAACTACCTGTTCCGTGGCCAACACTTGTCACTACTCTGACCTATGGTGTTCAATGCTTTTCCCGTTATC
CGGATCACATGAAACGGCATGACTTTTTCAAGAGTGCCATGCCCGAAGGTTATGTACAGGAACGCACTAT
ATCTTTCAAAGATGACGGGACCTACAAGACGCGTGCTGAAGTCAAGTTTGAAGGTGATACCCTTGTTAAT
CGTATCGAGTTAAAGGGTATTGATTTTAAAGAAGATGGAAACATTCTTGGACACAAACTCGAATACAACT
TTAACTCACACAATGTATACATCACGGCAGACAAACAAAAGAATGGAATCAAAGCTAACTTCAAAATTCG
CCACAACGTTGAAGATGGTTCCGTTCAACTAGCAGACCATTATCAACAAAATACTCCAATTGGCGATGGC
CCTGTCCTTTTACCAGACAACCATTACCTGTCGACACAATCTGTCCTTTCGAAAGATCCCAACGAAAAGC
GTGACCACATGGTCCTTCTTGAGTTTGTAACTGCTGCTGGGATTACACATGGCATGGATGAGCTCTACAA
ATGATTAATTAAAACCTCTGGATTACAAAATTTGTGAAAGATTGACTGGTATTCTTAACTATGTTGCTCC
TTTTACGCTATGTGGATACGCTGCTTTAATGCCTTTGTATCATGCTATTGCTTCCCGTATGGCTTTCATT
TTCTCCTCCTTGTATAAATCCTGGTTGCTGTCTCTTTATGAGGAGTTGTGGCCCGTTGTCAGGCAACGTG
GCGTGGTGTGCACTGTGTTTGCTGACGCAACCCCCACTGGTTGGGGCATTGCCACCACCTGTCAGCTCCT
TTCCGGGACTTTCGCTTTCCCCCTCCCTATTGCCACGGCGGAACTCATCGCCGCCTGCCTTGCCCGCTGC
TGGACAGGGGCTCGGCTGTTGGGCACTGACAATTCCGTGGTGTTGTCGGGGAAATCATCGTCCTTTCCTT
GGCTGCTCGCCTGTGTTGCCACCTGGATTCTGCGCGGGACGTCCTTCTGCTACGTCCCTTCGGCCCTCAA
TCCAGCGGACCTTCCTTCCCGCGGCCTGCTGCCGGCTCTGCGGCCTCTTCCGCGTCTTCGCCTTCGCCCT
CAGACGAGTCGGATCTCCCTTTGGGCCGCCTCCCCGCAGGATCCACTAGAGCGGCCGCCTAGAGCTCGCT
ATCAGCCTCGACTGTGCCTTCTAGTTGCCAGCCATCTGTTGTTTGCCCCTCCCCCGTGCCTTCCTTGACC
CTGGAAGGTGCCACTCCCACTGTCCTTTCCTAATAAAATGAGGAAATTGCATCGCATTGTCTGAGTAGGT
GTCATTCTATTCTGGGGGGTGGGGTGGGGCAGGACAGCAAGGGGGAGGATTGGGAAGACAATAGCAGGCA
TGCTGGGGATGCGGTGGGCTCTATGGCTTCTGAGGCGGAAAGAACCAGCTGGGGCTCGACTAGAGCTTGC
GGAACCCTTAAGCTTTTTTATTATATATTAGTCACGATATCTATAACAAGAAAATATATATATAATAAGT
TATCACGTAAGTAGAACATGAAATAACAATATAATTATCGTATGAGTTAAATCTTAAAAGTCACGTAAAA
GATAATCATGCGTCATTTTGACTCACGCGGTCGTTATAGTTCAAAATCAGTGACACTTACCGCATTGACA
AGCACGCCTCACGGGAGCTCCAAGCGGCGACTGAGATGTCCTAAATGCACAGCGACGGATTCGCGCTATT
TAGAAAGAGAGAGCAATATTTCAAGAATGCATGCGTCAATTTTACGCAGACTATCTTTCTAGGGTTAAAA
AAGATTTGCGCTTTACTCGACCTAAACTTTAAACACGTCATAGAATCTTCGTTTGACAAAAACCACATTG
TGTTGGGTCGCCCTATAGTGAGTCGTATTACAATTCACTGGCCGTCGTTTTACAACGTCGTGACTGGGAA
AACCCTGGCGTTACCCAACTTAATCGCCTTGCAGCACATCCCCCTTTCGCCAGCTGGCGTAATAGCGAAG
AGGCCCGCACCGATCGCCCTTCCCAACAGTTGCGCAGCCTGAATGGCGAATGGCAAATTGTAAGCGTTAA
TATTTTGTTAAAATTCGCGTTAAATTTTTGTTAAATCAGCTCATTTTTTAACCAATAGGCCGAAATCGGC
AAAATCCCTTATAAATCAAAAGAATAGACCGAGATAGGGT
[37 nt withheld, positions 5781-5817]
AAAGAACGTGGACTCCAACGTCAAAGG
[49 nt withheld, positions 5845-5893]
T
[91 nt withheld, positions 5895-5985]
G
[124 nt withheld, positions 5987-6110]
CAGGTGGCACTTTTCGGGGAAATGTGCGCGGAACCCCTATTTGTTTATTTTTCTAAATACATTCAAATAT
GTATCCGCTCATGAGACAATAACCCTGATAAATGCTTCAATAATATTGAAAAAGGAAGAGTATGAGTATT
CAACATTTCCGTGTCGCCCTTATTCCCTTTTTTGCGGCATTTTGCCTTCCTGTTTTTGCTCACCCAGAAA
CGCTGGTGAAAGTAAAAGATGCTGAAGATCAGTTGGGTGCACGAGTGGGTTACATCGAACTGGATCTCAA
CAGCGGTAAGATCCTTGAGAGTTTTCGCCCCGAAGAACGTTTTCCAATGATGAGCACTTTTAAAGTTCTG
CTATGTGGCGCGGTATTATCCCGTATTGACGCCGGGCAAGAGCAACTCGGTCGCCGCATACACTATTCTC
AGAATGACTTGGTTGAGTACTCACCAGTCACAGAAAAGCATCTTACGGATGGCATGACAGTAAGAGAATT
ATGCAGTGCTGCCATAACCATGAGTGATAACACTGCGGCCAACTTACTTCTGACAACGATCGGAGGACCG
AAGGAGCTAACCGCTTTTTTGCACAACATGGGGGATCATGTAACTCGCCTTGATCGTTGGGAACCGGAGC
TGAATGAAGCCATACCAAACGACGAGCGTGACACCACGATGCCTGTAGCAATGGCAACAACGTTGCGCAA
ACTATTAACTGGCGAACTACTTACTCTAGCTTCCCGGCAACAATTAATAGACTGGATGGAGGCGGATAAA
GTTGCAGGACCACTTCTGCGCTCGGCCCTTCCGGCTGGCTGGTTTATTGCTGATAAATCTGGAGCCGGTG
AGCGTGGGTCTCGCGGTATCATTGCAGCACTGGGGCCAGATGGTAAGCCCTCCCGTATCGTAGTTATCTA
CACGACGGGGAGTCAGGCAACTATGGATGAACGAAATAGACAGATCGCTGAGATAGGTGCCTCACTGATT
AAGCATTGGTAACTGTCAGACCAAGTTTACTCATATATACTTTAGATTGATTTAAAACTTCATTTTTAAT
TTAAAAGGATCTAGGTGAAGATCCTTTTTGATAATCTCATGACCAAAATCCCTTAACGTGAGTTTTCGTT
CCACTGAGCGTCAGACCCCGTAGAAAAGATCAAAGGATCTTCTTGAGATCCTTTTTTTCTGCGCGTAATC
TGCTGCTTGCAAACAAAAAAACCACCGCTACCAGCGGTGGTTTGTTTGCCGGATCAAGAGCTACCAACTC
TTTTTCCGAAGGTAACTGGCTTCAGCAGAGCGCAGATACCAAATACTGTTCTTCTAGTGTAGCCGTAGTT
AGGCCACCACTTCAAGAACTCTGTAGCACCGCCTACATACCTCGCTCTGCTAATCCTGTTACCAGTGGCT
GCTGCCAGTGGCGATAAGTCGTGTCTTACCGGGTTGGACTCAAGACGATAGTTACCGGATAAGGCGCAGC
GGTCGGGCTGAACGGGGGGTTCGTGCACACAGCCCAGCTTGGAGCGAACGACCTACACCGAACTGAGATA
CCTACAGCGTGAGCTATGAGAAAGCGCCACGCTTCCCGAAGGGAGAAAGGCGGACAGGTATCCGGTAAGC
GGCAGGGTCGGAACAGGAGAGCGCACGAGGGAGCTTCCAGGGGGAAACGCCTGGTATCTTTATAGTCCTG
TCGGGTTTCGCCACCTCTGACTTGAGCGTCGATTTTTGTGATGCTCGTCAGGGGGGCGGAGCCTATGGAA
AAACGCCAGCAACGCGGCCTTTTTACGGTTCCTGGCCTTTTGCTGGCCTTTTGCTCACATGTTCTTTCCT
GCGTTATCCCCTGATTCTGTGGATAACCGTATTACCGCCTTTGAGTGAGCTGATACCGCTCGCCGCAGCC
GAACGACCGAGCGCAGCGAGTCAGTGAGCGAGGAAGCGGAAGAGCGCCCAATACGCAAACCGCCTCTCCC
CGCGCGTTGGCCGATTCATTAATGCAGCTGGCACGACAGGTTTCCCGACTGGAAAGCGGGCAGTGAGCGC
AACGCAATTAATGTGAGTTAGCTCACTCATTAGGCACCCCAGGCTTTACACTTTATGCTTCCGGCTCGTA
TGTTGTGTGGAATTGTGAGCGGATAACAATTTCACACAGGAAACAGCTATGACCATGATTACGCCAAGCG
CGCAATTAACCCTCACTAAAGGGAACCTCCCCCGGTATTCACGACAGCAGGCTGAATAATAAAAAAATTA
GAAACTATTATTTAACCCTAGAAAGATAATCATATTGTGACGTACGTTAAAGATAATCATGCGTAAAATT
GACGCATGTGTTTTATCGGTCTGTATATCGAGGTTTATTTATTAATTTGAATAGATATTAAGTTTTATTA
TATTTACACTTACATACTAATAATAAATTCAACAAACAATTTATTTATGTTTATTTATTTATTAAAAAAA
AACAAAAACTCAAAATTTCTTCTATAAAGTAACAAAACTTTTAAACATTC
